Addgene plasmid #51725: pKSI-1
Purpose: (Empty Backbone) cloning backbone
Depositing lab: Sheng Yang. Depositing organization: CAS Center for Excellence in Molecular Plant Sciences ("CEMPS"). Publication: High-Efficiency Scarless Genetic Modification in Escherichia coli by Using Lambda Red Recombination and I-SceI Cleavage. Yang J, Sun B, Huang H, Jiang Y, Diao L, Chen B, Xu C, Wang X, Liu J, Jiang W, Yang S. Appl Environ Microbiol. 2014 Jul 1;80(13):3826-3834. Epub 2014 Apr 18. 10.1128/AEM.00313-14 PubMed 24747889.
Backbone
  Vector backbone: pBluescript II KS(-)
  Backbone manufacturer: Stratagene
  Backbone size (bp): 3000
  Modifications to backbone: Two I-SceI sites were added to the backbone.
  Vector type: Bacterial Expression
  Promoter: T7
Growth in bacteria
  Bacterial resistance: Ampicillin, 100 μg/mL
  Growth temperature: 37°C
  Growth strain: DH5alpha
  Copy number: High Copy
Gene/Insert
  Sequencing primers: 5′ M13F; 3′ M13R
Terms and licenses: Academic/Nonprofit Terms; Industry Terms: Not Available to Industry
How to cite: pKSI-1 was a gift from Sheng Yang (Addgene plasmid # 51725 ; http://n2t.net/addgene:51725 ; RRID:Addgene_51725)
