[The description below was written by a language model from this plasmid's Addgene catalogue record and the feature table of its GenBank file.]
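Description:
pKSI-1 is an empty bacterial cloning backbone of about 3 kb derived from the phagemid pBluescript II KS(-), modified by the addition of two recognition sites for the homing endonuclease I-SceI. It is maintained in E. coli at high copy from a ColE1/pUC-type origin and selected with ampicillin through the bla (beta-lactamase) gene driven by its own promoter. An f1 bacteriophage origin is also retained, which in principle allows single-stranded DNA to be rescued with helper phage.

The cloning region is the standard pBluescript arrangement. A multiple cloning site sits within the lacZ-alpha fragment, downstream of the lac promoter, lac operator and CAP binding site. In a suitable alpha-complementing host, inserts that disrupt lacZ-alpha can therefore be identified by blue/white screening. The polylinker is flanked by opposing T7 and T3 phage promoters, and by M13 forward/reverse and SK/KS primer sites used for sequencing inserts.

The two I-SceI sites are recorded as backbone modifications but are not annotated in the feature table, so their exact positions relative to the polylinker cannot be read from it. No insert is present.

The associated publication describes scarless genetic modification of the E. coli chromosome using lambda Red recombination combined with I-SceI cleavage. This suggests pKSI-1 serves as a donor backbone into which editing cassettes or homology fragments are cloned, with I-SceI digestion then able to cut the plasmid in vivo. The catalogue entry itself, however, states the purpose only as a cloning backbone.
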