LOCUS       Exported 3032 bp ds-DNA circular SYN 12-MAY-2021
DEFINITION  cloning backbone.
ACCESSION   .
VERSION     .
KEYWORDS    pKSI-1
SOURCE      synthetic DNA construct
  ORGANISM  synthetic DNA construct
REFERENCE   1 (bases 1 to 3032)
  AUTHORS   Yang J, Sun B, Huang H, Jiang Y, Diao L, Chen B, Xu C, Wang X, Liu
            J, Jiang W, Yang S
  TITLE     High-Efficiency Scarless Genetic Modification in Escherichia coli by
            Using Lambda Red Recombination and I-SceI Cleavage.
  JOURNAL   Appl Environ Microbiol. 2014 Jul 1;80(13):3826-3834. Epub 2014 Apr
            18.
  PUBMED    24747889
REFERENCE   2 (bases 1 to 3032)
  AUTHORS   .
  TITLE     Direct Submission
  JOURNAL   Exported May 12, 2021 from SnapGene Server 1.1.58
            http://www.snapgene.com
FEATURES             Location/Qualifiers
     source          1..3032
                     /organism="synthetic DNA construct"
                     /mol_type="other DNA"
     rep_origin      complement(3..458)
                     /direction=LEFT
                     /label=f1 ori
                     /note="f1 bacteriophage origin of replication; arrow
                     indicates direction of (+) strand synthesis"
     primer_bind     complement(140..161)
                     /label=F1ori-F
                     /note="F1 origin, forward primer"
     primer_bind     352..371
                     /label=F1ori-R
                     /note="F1 origin, reverse primer"
     CDS             complement(471..887)
                     /codon_start=1
                     /gene="lacZ fragment"
                     /product="LacZ-alpha fragment of beta-galactosidase"
                     /label=lacZ-alpha
                     /translation="MTMITPSAQLPCYPYQASAGQLTLTKGNKSWVPGPPSRSTVSISL
                     ISNSCSPGDPLVLERPPPRWSSNSPYSESYYTIKALARDNRVMRAHWPSFYNVVTGKTL
                     ALPNLIALQHIPLSPAGVIAKRPAPIALPNSCAA"
     primer_bind     585..607
                     /label=M13/pUC Forward
                     /note="In lacZ gene"
     primer_bind     599..616
                     /label=M13 Forward
                     /note="In lacZ gene. Also called M13-F20 or M13 (-21)
                     Forward"
     primer_bind     600..616
                     /label=M13 fwd
                     /note="common sequencing primer, one of multiple similar
                     variants"
     primer_bind     661..680
                     /label=T7
                     /note="T7 promoter, forward primer"
     promoter        661..679
                     /label=T7 promoter
                     /note="promoter for bacteriophage T7 RNA polymerase"
     misc_feature    688..795
                     /label=MCS
                     /note="pBluescript multiple cloning site"
     primer_bind     712..728
                     /label=SK primer
                     /note="common sequencing primer, one of multiple similar
                     variants"
     primer_bind     712..728
                     /label=pBluescriptSK
                     /note="For pBluescript vector"
     primer_bind     complement(762..778)
                     /label=KS primer
                     /note="common sequencing primer, one of multiple similar
                     variants"
     primer_bind     complement(763..779)
                     /label=pBluescriptKS
                     /note="For pBluescript vector"
     promoter        complement(808..826)
                     /label=T3 promoter
                     /note="promoter for bacteriophage T3 RNA polymerase"
     primer_bind     complement(883..899)
                     /label=M13 rev
                     /note="common sequencing primer, one of multiple similar
                     variants"
     primer_bind     complement(883..899)
                     /label=M13 Reverse
                     /note="In lacZ gene. Also called M13-rev"
     primer_bind     complement(896..918)
                     /label=M13/pUC Reverse
                     /note="In lacZ gene"
     protein_bind    907..923
                     /label=lac operator
                     /bound_moiety="lac repressor encoded by lacI"
                     /note="The lac repressor binds to the lac operator to
                     inhibit transcription in E. coli. This inhibition can be
                     relieved by adding lactose or
                     isopropyl-beta-D-thiogalactopyranoside (IPTG)."
     promoter        complement(931..961)
                     /label=lac promoter
                     /note="promoter for the E. coli lac operon"
     protein_bind    976..997
                     /label=CAP binding site
                     /bound_moiety="E. coli catabolite activator protein"
                     /note="CAP binding activates transcription in the presence
                     of cAMP."
     primer_bind     complement(1114..1131)
                     /label=L4440
                     /note="L4440 vector, forward primer"
     rep_origin      complement(1285..1873)
                     /direction=LEFT
                     /label=ori
                     /note="high-copy-number ColE1/pMB1/pBR322/pUC origin of
                     replication"
     primer_bind     complement(1365..1384)
                     /label=pBR322ori-F
                     /note="pBR322 origin, forward primer"
     CDS             complement(2044..2904)
                     /codon_start=1
                     /gene="bla"
                     /product="beta-lactamase"
                     /label=AmpR
                     /note="confers resistance to ampicillin, carbenicillin, and
                     related antibiotics"
                     /translation="MSIQHFRVALIPFFAAFCLPVFAHPETLVKVKDAEDQLGARVGYI
                     ELDLNSGKILESFRPEERFPMMSTFKVLLCGAVLSRIDAGQEQLGRRIHYSQNDLVEYS
                     PVTEKHLTDGMTVRELCSAAITMSDNTAANLLLTTIGGPKELTAFLHNMGDHVTRLDRW
                     EPELNEAIPNDERDTTMPVAMATTLRKLLTGELLTLASRQQLIDWMEADKVAGPLLRSA
                     LPAGWFIADKSGAGERGSRGIIAALGPDGKPSRIVVIYTTGSQATMDERNRQIAEIGAS
                     LIKHW"
     primer_bind     2667..2686
                     /label=Amp-R
                     /note="Ampicillin resistance gene, reverse primer"
     promoter        complement(2905..3009)
                     /gene="bla"
                     /label=AmpR promoter
ORIGIN
        1 ctaaattgta agcgttaata ttttgttaaa attcgcgtta aatttttgtt aaatcagctc
       61 attttttaac caataggccg aaatcggcaa aatcccttat aaatcaaaag aatagaccga
      121 gatagggttg agtgttgttc cagtttggaa caagagtcca ctattaaaga acgtggactc
      181 caacgtcaaa ggnnnnnnnn nnnnnnnnnn nnnnnnnnnn nnnnnnnnnn nnnnnnnnnn
      241 ntnnnnnnnn nnnnnnnnnn nnnnnnnnnn nnnnnnnnnn nnnnnnnnnn nnnnnnnnnn
      301 nnnnnnnnnn nnnnnnnnnn nnnnnnnnnn nnngnnnnnn nnnnnnnnnn nnnnnnnnnn
      361 nnnnnnnnnn nnnnnnnnnn nnnnnnnnnn nnnnnnnnnn nnnnnnnnnn nnnnnnnnnn
      421 nnnnnnnnnn nnnnnnnnnn nnnnnnnnnn nnnnnnnncc cattcgccat tcaggctgcg
      481 caactgttgg gaagggcgat cggtgcgggc ctcttcgcta ttacgccagc tggcgaaagg
      541 gggatgtgct gcaaggcgat taagttgggt aacgccaggg ttttcccagt cacgacgttg
      601 taaaacgacg gccagtgagc gcgcattacc ctgttatccc tagccagcgc tttgatggtg
      661 taatacgact cactataggg cgaattggag ctccaccgcg gtggcggccg ctctagaact
      721 agtggatccc ccgggctgca ggaattcgat atcaagctta tcgataccgt cgacctcgag
      781 ggggggcccg gtacccagct tttgttccct ttagtgaggg ttaattggcc agcagaggcc
      841 tggtagggat aacagggtaa ttgcgcgctt ggcgtaatca tggtcatagc tgtttcctgt
      901 gtgaaattgt tatccgctca caattccaca caacatacga gccggaagca taaagtgtaa
      961 agcctggggt gcctaatgag tgagctaact cacattaatt gcgttgcgct cactgcccgc
     1021 tttccagtcg ggaaacctgt cgtgccagct gcattaatga atcggccaac gcgcggggag
     1081 aggcggtttg cgtattgggc gctcttccgc ttcctcgctc actgactcgc tgcgctcggt
     1141 cgttcggctg cggcgagcgg tatcagctca ctcaaaggcg gtaatacggt tatccacaga
     1201 atcaggggat aacgcaggaa agaacatgtg agcaaaaggc cagcaaaagg ccaggaaccg
     1261 taaaaaggcc gcgttgctgg cgtttttcca taggctccgc ccccctgacg agcatcacaa
     1321 aaatcgacgc tcaagtcaga ggtggcgaaa cccgacagga ctataaagat accaggcgtt
     1381 tccccctgga agctccctcg tgcgctctcc tgttccgacc ctgccgctta ccggatacct
     1441 gtccgccttt ctcccttcgg gaagcgtggc gctttctcat agctcacgct gtaggtatct
     1501 cagttcggtg taggtcgttc gctccaagct gggctgtgtg cacgaacccc ccgttcagcc
     1561 cgaccgctgc gccttatccg gtaactatcg tcttgagtcc aacccggtaa gacacgactt
     1621 atcgccactg gcagcagcca ctggtaacag gattagcaga gcgaggtatg taggcggtgc
     1681 tacagagttc ttgaagtggt ggcctaacta cggctacact agaaggacag tatttggtat
     1741 ctgcgctctg ctgaagccag ttaccttcgg aaaaagagtt ggtagctctt gatccggcaa
     1801 acaaaccacc gctggtagcg gtggtttttt tgtttgcaag cagcagatta cgcgcagaaa
     1861 aaaaggatct caagaagatc ctttgatctt ttctacgggg tctgacgctc agtggaacga
     1921 aaactcacgt taagggattt tggtcatgag attatcaaaa aggatcttca cctagatcct
     1981 tttaaattaa aaatgaagtt ttaaatcaat ctaaagtata tatgagtaaa cttggtctga
     2041 cagttaccaa tgcttaatca gtgaggcacc tatctcagcg atctgtctat ttcgttcatc
     2101 catagttgcc tgactccccg tcgtgtagat aactacgata cgggagggct taccatctgg
     2161 ccccagtgct gcaatgatac cgcgagaccc acgctcaccg gctccagatt tatcagcaat
     2221 aaaccagcca gccggaaggg ccgagcgcag aagtggtcct gcaactttat ccgcctccat
     2281 ccagtctatt aattgttgcc gggaagctag agtaagtagt tcgccagtta atagtttgcg
     2341 caacgttgtt gccattgcta caggcatcgt ggtgtcacgc tcgtcgtttg gtatggcttc
     2401 attcagctcc ggttcccaac gatcaaggcg agttacatga tcccccatgt tgtgcaaaaa
     2461 agcggttagc tccttcggtc ctccgatcgt tgtcagaagt aagttggccg cagtgttatc
     2521 actcatggtt atggcagcac tgcataattc tcttactgtc atgccatccg taagatgctt
     2581 ttctgtgact ggtgagtact caaccaagtc attctgagaa tagtgtatgc ggcgaccgag
     2641 ttgctcttgc ccggcgtcaa tacgggataa taccgcgcca catagcagaa ctttaaaagt
     2701 gctcatcatt ggaaaacgtt cttcggggcg aaaactctca aggatcttac cgctgttgag
     2761 atccagttcg atgtaaccca ctcgtgcacc caactgatct tcagcatctt ttactttcac
     2821 cagcgtttct gggtgagcaa aaacaggaag gcaaaatgcc gcaaaaaagg gaataagggc
     2881 gacacggaaa tgttgaatac tcatactctt cctttttcaa tattattgaa gcatttatca
     2941 gggttattgt ctcatgagcg gatacatatt tgaatgtatt tagaaaaata aacaaatagg
     3001 ggttccgcgc acatttcccc gaaaagtgcc ac
//
