>Addgene plasmid #51725 | pKSI-1 | addgene partial sequence | sequence record 90432 | M13pUC-Fwd 5'-CCCAGTCACGACGTTGTAAAACG-3'
TTATCCCTAGCCAGCGCTTTGATGGTGTAATACGACTCACTATAGGGCGAATTGGAGCTCCACCGCGGTG
GCGGCCGCTCTAGAACTAGTGGATCCCCCGGGCTGCAGGAATTCGATATCAAGCTTATCGATACCGTCGA
CCTCGAGGGGGGGCCCGGTACCCAGCTTTTGTTCCCTTTAGTGAGGGTTAATTGGCCAGCAGAGGCCTGG
TAGGGATAACAGGGTAATTGCGCGCTTGGCGTAATCATGGTCATAGCTGTTTCCTGTGTGAAATTGTTAT
CCGCTCACAATTCCACACAACATACGAGCCGGGAGCATAAAGTGTAAAGCCTGGGGTGCCTAATGAGTGA
GCTAACTCACATTAATTGCGTTGCGCTCACTGCCCGCTTTCCAGTCGGGAAACCTGTCGTGCCAGCTGCA
TTAATGAATCGGCCAACGCGCGGGGAGAGGCGGTTTGCGTATTGGGCGCTCTTCCGCTTCCTCGCTCACT
GACTCGCTGCGCTCGGTCGTTCGGCTGCGGCGAGCGGTATCAGCTCACTCAAAGGCGGTAATACGGTTAT
CCACAGAATCAGGGGATAACGCAGGAAAGAACATGTGAGCAAAAGGCCAGCAAAAGGCCAGGAACCGTAA
AAAGGCCGCGTTGCTGGCGTTTTTCCATAGGCTCCGCCCCCCTGACGAGCATCACAAAAATCGACGCTCA
AGTCAGAGGTGGCGAAACCCGACAGGACTATAAAGATACCAGGCGTTTCCCCCTGGAAGCTCCCTCGTGC
GCTCTCCTGTTCCGACCCTGCCGCTTACCGGATACCTGTCCGCCTTTCTCCCTTCGGGAAGCGTGGCGCT
TTCTCATAGCTCACGCTGTAGGTATCTCAGTTCGGTGTAGGTCGTTCGCTCCAAGCTGGGCTGTGTGCAC
GAACCCCCCGTTCAGCCCGACCGCTGCGCCTTATCCGGTAACTATCGTCTTGAGTCCAACCCGGTAAGAC
ACGACTTATCGCCACTGGCAGCA
