>Addgene plasmid #51725 | pKSI-1 | addgene partial sequence | sequence record 90433 | M13pUC-Rev 5'-AGCGGATAACAATTTCACACAGG-3'
AGCGCGCAATTACCCTGTTATCCCTACCAGGCCTCTGCTGGCCAATTAACCCTCACTAAAGGGAACAAAA
GCTGGGTACCGGGCCCCCCCTCGAGGTCGACGGTATCGATAAGCTTGATATCGAATTCCTGCAGCCCGGG
GGATCCACTAGTTCTAGAGCGGCCGCCACCGCGGTGGAGCTCCAATTCGCCCTATAGTGAGTCGTATTAC
ACCATCAAAGCGCTGGCTAGGGATAACAGGGTAATGCGCGCTCACTGGCCGTCGTTTTACAACGTCGTGA
CTGGGAAAACCCTGGCGTTACCCAACTTAATCGCCTTGCAGCACATCCCCCTTTCGCCAGCTGGCGTAAT
AGCGAAGAGGCCCGCACCGATCGCCCTTCCCAACAGTTGCGCAGCCTGAATGGCGAATGGG
[124 nt withheld, positions 412-535]
C
[91 nt withheld, positions 537-627]
A
[49 nt withheld, positions 629-677]
CCTTTGACGTTGGAGTCCACGTTCTTTAATAGTGGACTCTTGTTCCAAACTGGAACAACACTCAACCCTA
TCTCGGTCTATTCTTTTGATTTATAAGGGATTTTGCCGATTTCGGCCTATTGGTTAAAAAATGAGCTGAT
TTAACAAAAATTTAACGCGAATTTTAACAAAATATTAACGCTTACAATTTAGGTGGCACTTTTCGGGGAA
ATGTGCGCGGAACCCCTATTTGTTTATTTTTCTAAATACATTCAAATATGTATCCGCTCATGA
